Addgene plasmid #97024: pEAHISPSVORF165A
Purpose: Expressing Pyrobaculum spherical virus orf165a protein
Depositing lab: Huanting Liu & James Naismith. Depositing organization: University of St. Andrews. Publication: The Scottish Structural Proteomics Facility: targets, methods and outputs. Oke M, Carter LG, Johnson KA, Liu H, McMahon SA, Yan X, Kerou M, Weikart ND, Kadi N, Sheikh MA, Schmelz S, Dorward M, Zawadzki M, Cozens C, Falconer H, Powers H, Overton IM, van Niekerk CA, Peng X, Patel P, Garrett RA, Prangishvili D, Botting CH, Coote PJ, Dryden DT, Barton GJ, Schwarz-Linek U, Challis GL, Taylor GL, White MF, Naismith JH. J Struct Funct Genomics. 2010 Jun;11(2):167-80. doi: 10.1007/s10969-010-9090-y. Epub 2010 Apr 24. PubMed 20419351.
Backbone
  Vector backbone: pEAHISTEV, modified from pDEST14
  Backbone manufacturer: BSRC, University of St Andrews
  Backbone size w/o insert (bp): 3705
  Total vector size (bp): 4203
  Modifications to backbone: none
Growth in bacteria
  Bacterial resistance: Ampicillin, 100 μg/mL
  Growth temperature: 37°C
  Growth strain: DH5alpha
  Growth instructions: Protein expression in DE3 strains
  Copy number: High Copy
Gene/Insert
  Gene/Insert name: PSV orf 165a (alt name: orf165a)
  Species: Pyrobaculum spherical virus
  Insert size (bp): 498
  Mutation: none
  Promoter: T7
  Tag / fusion protein: N-ter TEV protease cleavable 6HIs (N terminal on backbone)
  Cloning method: Gateway Cloning
  Sequencing primers: 5′ T7 promoter; 3′ T7 terminator
Resource information
  A portion of this plasmid was derived from a plasmid made by: original
Terms and licenses: Academic/Nonprofit Terms; Industry Terms: Not Available to Industry
How to cite: pEAHISPSVORF165A was a gift from Huanting Liu & James Naismith (Addgene plasmid # 97024 ; http://n2t.net/addgene:97024 ; RRID:Addgene_97024)
