[The description below was written by a language model from this plasmid's Addgene catalogue record and pLannotate feature annotations shown in this document.]
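Description:
pEAHISPSVORF165A is a bacterial T7 expression plasmid for producing the orf165a protein of Pyrobaculum spherical virus, an archaeal virus, in Escherichia coli. It is built on pEAHISTEV, a derivative of the Gateway destination vector pDEST14, and totals about 4.2 kb with a 498 bp unmutated insert. The backbone carries a ColE1/pMB1-type origin with the pBR322 bom region and a rop gene, an f1 phage origin, and a β-lactamase gene under its own promoter for ampicillin selection. The catalogue entry lists the plasmid as high copy, although rop is normally associated with reduced copy number.

The expression cassette consists of a T7 promoter, the efficient phage T7 gene 10 ribosome binding site, an N-terminal histidine tag, a TEV protease recognition site, the orf165a coding region and a T7 terminator. The annotation software scores the tag as a fragment of a longer His tag, which is consistent with the 6xHis recorded by the depositor. The open reading frame itself is not annotated in either feature table, but it fits the gap between the TEV site and the downstream elements. A second short His-like stretch and a fragment of a T7 gene 10B-derived tag are detected just before the terminator. The record describes only an N-terminal tag, so these may be untranslated vector remnants, though this is not stated.

Transcription depends on T7 RNA polymerase, so expression is carried out in DE3 lysogen strains, while a standard cloning strain is used for propagation. The tag allows metal-affinity purification and can then be removed with TEV protease, in line with the plasmid's origin in a structural proteomics programme. The depositor and sequencing-derived records differ by only a few nucleotides and share the same feature layout.
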