Features (pLannotate 1.2.2; 14 found; start..end, strand, type, name):
     12..467     +  rep_origin     f1 ori (sequence partly withheld): f1 bacteriophage origin of replication; arrow indicates direction of (+) strand synthesis
    494..598     +  promoter       AmpR promoter: bla
    599..1459    +  CDS            AmpR: β-lactamase; bla; confers resistance to ampicillin, carbenicillin, and related antibiotics
   1630..2218    +  rep_origin     ori: high-copy-number ColE1/pMB1/pBR322/pUC origin of replication
   2404..2546    -  misc_feature   bom: basis of mobility region from pBR322
   2648..2839    -  CDS            rop: Rop protein, which maintains plasmids at low copy number; rop
   2856..3236    +  CDS            YPB1_ECOLX: Protein predicted: Swiss-Prot protein existence level 4. From Escherichia coli.
   3348..3366    +  promoter       T7 promoter: promoter for bacteriophage T7 RNA polymerase
   3398..3420    +  RBS            RBS: efficient ribosome binding site from bacteriophage T7 gene 10 (Olins and Rangwala, 1989)
   3438..3457    +  CDS            8xHis (fragment): 8xHis affinity tag
   3479..3499    +  CDS            TEV site: tobacco etch virus (TEV) protease recognition and cleavage site
   4047..4064    +  CDS            9xHis (fragment): 9xHis affinity tag
   4074..4123    +  CDS            SET1 (fragment): solubility-enhancement tag derived from T7 phage gene 10B
   4131..4178    +  terminator     T7 terminator: transcription terminator for bacteriophage T7 RNA polymerase
>Addgene plasmid #97024 | pEAHISPSVORF165A | depositor full sequence | sequence record 178641 | Full coding sequence of PSV orf165a and 6His
TGGCGAATGGG
[124 nt withheld, positions 12-135]
C
[91 nt withheld, positions 137-227]
A
[49 nt withheld, positions 229-277]
CCTTTGACGTTGGAGTCCACGTTCTTT
[37 nt withheld, positions 305-341]
ACCCTATCTCGGTCTATTCTTTTGATTTATAAGGGATTTTGCCGATTTCGGCCTATTGGTTAAAAAATGA
GCTGATTTAACAAAAATTTAACGCGAATTTTAACAAAATATTAACGTTTACAATTTCAGGTGGCACTTTT
CGGGGAAATGTGCGCGGAACCCCTATTTGTTTATTTTTCTAAATACATTCAAATATGTATCCGCTCATGA
GACAATAACCCTGATAAATGCTTCAATAATATTGAAAAAGGAAGAGTATGAGTATTCAACATTTCCGTGT
CGCCCTTATTCCCTTTTTTGCGGCATTTTGCCTTCCTGTTTTTGCTCACCCAGAAACGCTGGTGAAAGTA
AAAGATGCTGAAGATCAGTTGGGTGCACGAGTGGGTTACATCGAACTGGATCTCAACAGCGGTAAGATCC
TTGAGAGTTTTCGCCCCGAAGAACGTTTTCCAATGATGAGCACTTTTAAAGTTCTGCTATGTGGCGCGGT
ATTATCCCGTATTGACGCCGGGCAAGAGCAACTCGGTCGCCGCATACACTATTCTCAGAATGACTTGGTT
GAGTACTCACCAGTCACAGAAAAGCATCTTACGGATGGCATGACAGTAAGAGAATTATGCAGTGCTGCCA
TAACCATGAGTGATAACACTGCGGCCAACTTACTTCTGACAACGATCGGAGGACCGAAGGAGCTAACCGC
TTTTTTGCACAACATGGGGGATCATGTAACTCGCCTTGATCGTTGGGAACCGGAGCTGAATGAAGCCATA
CCAAACGACGAGCGTGACACCACGATGCCTGCAGCAATGGCAACAACGTTGCGCAAACTATTAACTGGCG
AACTACTTACTCTAGCTTCCCGGCAACAATTAATAGACTGGATGGAGGCGGATAAAGTTGCAGGACCACT
TCTGCGCTCGGCCCTTCCGGCTGGCTGGTTTATTGCTGATAAATCTGGAGCCGGTGAGCGTGGGTCTCGC
GGTATCATTGCAGCACTGGGGCCAGATGGTAAGCCCTCCCGTATCGTAGTTATCTACACGACGGGGAGTC
AGGCAACTATGGATGAACGAAATAGACAGATCGCTGAGATAGGTGCCTCACTGATTAAGCATTGGTAACT
GTCAGACCAAGTTTACTCATATATACTTTAGATTGATTTAAAACTTCATTTTTAATTTAAAAGGATCTAG
GTGAAGATCCTTTTTGATAATCTCATGACCAAAATCCCTTAACGTGAGTTTTCGTTCCACTGAGCGTCAG
ACCCCGTAGAAAAGATCAAAGGATCTTCTTGAGATCCTTTTTTTCTGCGCGTAATCTGCTGCTTGCAAAC
AAAAAAACCACCGCTACCAGCGGTGGTTTGTTTGCCGGATCAAGAGCTACCAACTCTTTTTCCGAAGGTA
ACTGGCTTCAGCAGAGCGCAGATACCAAATACTGTCCTTCTAGTGTAGCCGTAGTTAGGCCACCACTTCA
AGAACTCTGTAGCACCGCCTACATACCTCGCTCTGCTAATCCTGTTACCAGTGGCTGCTGCCAGTGGCGA
TAAGTCGTGTCTTACCGGGTTGGACTCAAGACGATAGTTACCGGATAAGGCGCAGCGGTCGGGCTGAACG
GGGGGTTCGTGCACACAGCCCAGCTTGGAGCGAACGACCTACACCGAACTGAGATACCTACAGCGTGAGC
TATGAGAAAGCGCCACGCTTCCCGAAGGGAGAAAGGCGGACAGGTATCCGGTAAGCGGCAGGGTCGGAAC
AGGAGAGCGCACGAGGGAGCTTCCAGGGGGAAACGCCTGGTATCTTTATAGTCCTGTCGGGTTTCGCCAC
CTCTGACTTGAGCGTCGATTTTTGTGATGCTCGTCAGGGGGGCGGAGCCTATGGAAAAACGCCAGCAACG
CGGCCTTTTTACGGTTCCTGGCCTTTTGCTGGCCTTTTGCTCACATGTTCTTTCCTGCGTTATCCCCTGA
TTCTGTGGATAACCGTATTACCGCCTTTGAGTGAGCTGATACCGCTCGCCGCAGCCGAACGACCGAGCGC
AGCGAGTCAGTGAGCGAGGAAGCGGAAGAGCGCCTGATGCGGTATTTTCTCCTTACGCATCTGTGCGGTA
TTTCACACCGCATATATGGTGCACTCTCAGTACAATCTGCTCTGATGCCGCATAGTTAAGCCAGTATACA
CTCCGCTATCGCTACGTGACTGGGTCATGGCTGCGCCCCGACACCCGCCAACACCCGCTGACGCGCCCTG
ACGGGCTTGTCTGCTCCCGGCATCCGCTTACAGACAAGCTGTGACCGTCTCCGGGAGCTGCATGTGTCAG
AGGTTTTCACCGTCATCACCGAAACGCGCGAGGCAGCTGCGGTAAAGCTCATCAGCGTGGTCGTGAAGCG
ATTCACAGATGTCTGCCTGTTCATCCGCGTCCAGCTCGTTGAGTTTCTCCAGAAGCGTTAATGTCTGGCT
TCTGATAAAGCGGGCCATGTTAAGGGCGGTTTTTTCCTGTTTGGTCACTGATGCCTCCGTGTAAGGGGGA
TTTCTGTTCATGGGGGTAATGATACCGATGAAACGAGAGAGGATGCTCACGATACGGGTTACTGATGATG
AACATGCCCGGTTACTGGAACGTTGTGAGGGTAAACAACTGGCGGTATGGATGCGGCGGGACCAGAGAAA
AATCACTCAGGGTCAATGCCAGCGCTTCGTTAATACAGATGTAGGTGTTCCACAGGGTAGCCAGCAGCAT
CCTGCGATGCAGATCCGGAACATAATGGTGCAGGGCGCTGACTTCCGCGTTTCCAGACTTTACGAAACAC
GGAAACCGAAGACCATTCATGTTGTTGCTCAGGTCGCAGACGTTTTGCAGCAGCAGTCGCTTCACGTTCG
CTCGCGTATCGGTGATTCATTCTGCTAACCAGTAAGGCAACCCCGCCAGCCTAGCCGGGTCCTCAACGAC
AGGAGCACGATCATGCGCACCCGTGGCCAGGACCCAACGCTGCCCGAGATCTCGATCCCGCGAAATTAAT
ACGACTCACTATAGGGAGACCACAACGGTTTCCCTCTAGAAATAATTTTGTTTAACTTTAAGAAGGAGAT
ATACATATGTCGTACTACCATCACCATCACCATCACGATTACGACATCCCAACGACCGAAAACCTGTATT
TTCAGGGCGCCATGGCAATAGGCCACTCGCGTGAAGTTTTGGTGCGCCTGAGAGATATATTGGCTCTATT
AGCCGACGGTTGTAAAACCACCTCCCTAATACAGCAAAGACTTGGGTTATCGCATGGTCGGGCAAAGGCA
CTAATCTACGTGCTTGAAAAAGAGGGTCGTGTGACTAGGGTGGCATTCGGCAACGTTGCTTTGGTGTGCC
TAAGCATGGACCAATATCGGCAATTGGTAGACGGCATGATAAGAGAGGTGGAGCGGTTAGTCACGACAAA
CAAACTAAAGTTTATATCGCCCCCTAGGCTCCACGACCTAATAATCAAAGACCCCCAAGCCCGAAAATTC
TTCTCTAGTATAATCCCCATAGCGCATAGGACGGCAATCATCCTAAGCTTTCTAAACCACCTACTTAAGA
TGATTTACGGAGAGCCCTACGTAAAGACAGATGAAACGGTATACCTGACAGCCAACCGGAAAGTCCACAT
AGAGCCTCCAGCCAAATAGGGATCCGAATTCGAGCTCCGTCGACAAGCTTGCGGCCGCACTCGAGCACCA
CCACCACCACCACTGAGATCCGGCTGCTAACAAAGCCCGAAAGGAAGCTGAGTTGGCTGCTGCCACCGCT
GAGCAATAACTAGCATAACCCCTTGGGGCCTCTAAACGGGTCTTGAGGGGTTTTTTGCTGAAAGGAGGAA
CTATATCCGGAT
