Features (pLannotate 1.2.2; 14 found; start..end, strand, type, name):
     12..440     +  rep_origin     f1 ori (sequence partly withheld): f1 bacteriophage origin of replication; arrow indicates direction of (+) strand synthesis
    493..597     +  promoter       AmpR promoter: bla
    598..1458    +  CDS            AmpR: β-lactamase; bla; confers resistance to ampicillin, carbenicillin, and related antibiotics
   1629..2217    +  rep_origin     ori: high-copy-number ColE1/pMB1/pBR322/pUC origin of replication
   2403..2542    -  misc_feature   bom: basis of mobility region from pBR322
   2644..2835    -  CDS            rop: Rop protein, which maintains plasmids at low copy number; rop
   2852..3232    +  CDS            YPB1_ECOLX: Protein predicted: Swiss-Prot protein existence level 4. From Escherichia coli.
   3344..3362    +  promoter       T7 promoter: promoter for bacteriophage T7 RNA polymerase
   3394..3416    +  RBS            RBS: efficient ribosome binding site from bacteriophage T7 gene 10 (Olins and Rangwala, 1989)
   3434..3453    +  CDS            8xHis (fragment): 8xHis affinity tag
   3475..3495    +  CDS            TEV site: tobacco etch virus (TEV) protease recognition and cleavage site
   4043..4060    +  CDS            9xHis (fragment): 9xHis affinity tag
   4070..4119    +  CDS            SET1 (fragment): solubility-enhancement tag derived from T7 phage gene 10B
   4127..4174    +  terminator     T7 terminator: transcription terminator for bacteriophage T7 RNA polymerase
>Addgene plasmid #97024 | pEAHISPSVORF165A | addgene full sequence | sequence record 190126 | Addgene NGS Result
TGGCGAATGGG
[124 nt withheld, positions 12-135]
C
[91 nt withheld, positions 137-227]
A
[49 nt withheld, positions 229-277]
CCTTTGACGTTGGAGTCCACGTTCTTT
[37 nt withheld, positions 305-341]
ACCCTATCTCGGTCTATTCTTTTGATTTATAAGGGATTTTGCCGATTTCGGCCTATTGGTTAAAAAATGA
GCTGATTTAACAAAAATTTAACGCGAATTTTAACAAAATATTAACGCTTACAATTTAGGTGGCACTTTTC
GGGGAAATGTGCGCGGAACCCCTATTTGTTTATTTTTCTAAATACATTCAAATATGTATCCGCTCATGAG
ACAATAACCCTGATAAATGCTTCAATAATATTGAAAAAGGAAGAGTATGAGTATTCAACATTTCCGTGTC
GCCCTTATTCCCTTTTTTGCGGCATTTTGCCTTCCTGTTTTTGCTCACCCAGAAACGCTGGTGAAAGTAA
AAGATGCTGAAGATCAGTTGGGTGCACGAGTGGGTTACATCGAACTGGATCTCAACAGCGGTAAGATCCT
TGAGAGTTTTCGCCCCGAAGAACGTTTTCCAATGATGAGCACTTTTAAAGTTCTGCTATGTGGCGCGGTA
TTATCCCGTATTGACGCCGGGCAAGAGCAACTCGGTCGCCGCATACACTATTCTCAGAATGACTTGGTTG
AGTACTCACCAGTCACAGAAAAGCATCTTACGGATGGCATGACAGTAAGAGAATTATGCAGTGCTGCCAT
AACCATGAGTGATAACACTGCGGCCAACTTACTTCTGACAACGATCGGAGGACCGAAGGAGCTAACCGCT
TTTTTGCACAACATGGGGGATCATGTAACTCGCCTTGATCGTTGGGAACCGGAGCTGAATGAAGCCATAC
CAAACGACGAGCGTGACACCACGATGCCTGCAGCAATGGCAACAACGTTGCGCAAACTATTAACTGGCGA
ACTACTTACTCTAGCTTCCCGGCAACAATTAATAGACTGGATGGAGGCGGATAAAGTTGCAGGACCACTT
CTGCGCTCGGCCCTTCCGGCTGGCTGGTTTATTGCTGATAAATCTGGAGCCGGTGAGCGTGGGTCTCGCG
GTATCATTGCAGCACTGGGGCCAGATGGTAAGCCCTCCCGTATCGTAGTTATCTACACGACGGGGAGTCA
GGCAACTATGGATGAACGAAATAGACAGATCGCTGAGATAGGTGCCTCACTGATTAAGCATTGGTAACTG
TCAGACCAAGTTTACTCATATATACTTTAGATTGATTTAAAACTTCATTTTTAATTTAAAAGGATCTAGG
TGAAGATCCTTTTTGATAATCTCATGACCAAAATCCCTTAACGTGAGTTTTCGTTCCACTGAGCGTCAGA
CCCCGTAGAAAAGATCAAAGGATCTTCTTGAGATCCTTTTTTTCTGCGCGTAATCTGCTGCTTGCAAACA
AAAAAACCACCGCTACCAGCGGTGGTTTGTTTGCCGGATCAAGAGCTACCAACTCTTTTTCCGAAGGTAA
CTGGCTTCAGCAGAGCGCAGATACCAAATACTGTCCTTCTAGTGTAGCCGTAGTTAGGCCACCACTTCAA
GAACTCTGTAGCACCGCCTACATACCTCGCTCTGCTAATCCTGTTACCAGTGGCTGCTGCCAGTGGCGAT
AAGTCGTGTCTTACCGGGTTGGACTCAAGACGATAGTTACCGGATAAGGCGCAGCGGTCGGGCTGAACGG
GGGGTTCGTGCACACAGCCCAGCTTGGAGCGAACGACCTACACCGAACTGAGATACCTACAGCGTGAGCT
ATGAGAAAGCGCCACGCTTCCCGAAGGGAGAAAGGCGGACAGGTATCCGGTAAGCGGCAGGGTCGGAACA
GGAGAGCGCACGAGGGAGCTTCCAGGGGGAAACGCCTGGTATCTTTATAGTCCTGTCGGGTTTCGCCACC
TCTGACTTGAGCGTCGATTTTTGTGATGCTCGTCAGGGGGGCGGAGCCTATGGAAAAACGCCAGCAACGC
GGCCTTTTTACGGTTCCTGGCCTTTTGCTGGCCTTTTGCTCACATGTTCTTTCCTGCGTTATCCCCTGAT
TCTGTGGATAACCGTATTACCGCCTTTGAGTGAGCTGATACCGCTCGCCGCAGCCGAACGACCGAGCGCA
GCGAGTCAGTGAGCGAGGAAGCGGAAGAGCGCCTGATGCGGTATTTTCTCCTTACGCATCTGTGCGGTAT
TTCACACCGCAATGGTGCACTCTCAGTACAATCTGCTCTGATGCCGCATAGTTAAGCCAGTATACACTCC
GCTATCGCTACGTGACTGGGTCATGGCTGCGCCCCGACACCCGCCAACACCCGCTGACGCGCCCTGACGG
GCTTGTCTGCTCCCGGCATCCGCTTACAGACAAGCTGTGACCGTCTCCGGGAGCTGCATGTGTCAGAGGT
TTTCACCGTCATCACCGAAACGCGCGAGGCAGCTGCGGTAAAGCTCATCAGCGTGGTCGTGAAGCGATTC
ACAGATGTCTGCCTGTTCATCCGCGTCCAGCTCGTTGAGTTTCTCCAGAAGCGTTAATGTCTGGCTTCTG
ATAAAGCGGGCCATGTTAAGGGCGGTTTTTTCCTGTTTGGTCACTGATGCCTCCGTGTAAGGGGGATTTC
TGTTCATGGGGGTAATGATACCGATGAAACGAGAGAGGATGCTCACGATACGGGTTACTGATGATGAACA
TGCCCGGTTACTGGAACGTTGTGAGGGTAAACAACTGGCGGTATGGATGCGGCGGGACCAGAGAAAAATC
ACTCAGGGTCAATGCCAGCGCTTCGTTAATACAGATGTAGGTGTTCCACAGGGTAGCCAGCAGCATCCTG
CGATGCAGATCCGGAACATAATGGTGCAGGGCGCTGACTTCCGCGTTTCCAGACTTTACGAAACACGGAA
ACCGAAGACCATTCATGTTGTTGCTCAGGTCGCAGACGTTTTGCAGCAGCAGTCGCTTCACGTTCGCTCG
CGTATCGGTGATTCATTCTGCTAACCAGTAAGGCAACCCCGCCAGCCTAGCCGGGTCCTCAACGACAGGA
GCACGATCATGCGCACCCGTGGCCAGGACCCAACGCTGCCCGAGATCTCGATCCCGCGAAATTAATACGA
CTCACTATAGGGAGACCACAACGGTTTCCCTCTAGAAATAATTTTGTTTAACTTTAAGAAGGAGATATAC
ATATGTCGTACTACCATCACCATCACCATCACGATTACGACATCCCAACGACCGAAAACCTGTATTTTCA
GGGCGCCATGGCAATAGGCCACTCGCGTGAAGTTTTGGTGCGCCTGAGAGATATATTGGCTCTATTAGCC
GACGGTTGTAAAACCACCTCCCTAATACAGCAAAGACTTGGGTTATCGCATGGTCGGGCAAAGGCACTAA
TCTACGTGCTTGAAAAAGAGGGTCGTGTGACTAGGGTGGCATTCGGCAACGTTGCTTTGGTGTGCCTAAG
CATGGACCAATATCGGCAATTGGTAGACGGCATGATAAGAGAGGTGGAGCGGTTAGTCACGACAAACAAA
CTAAAGTTTATATCGCCCCCTAGGCTCCACGACCTAATAATCAAAGACCCCCAAGCCCGAAAATTCTTCT
CTAGTATAATCCCCATAGCGCATAGGACGGCAATCATCCTAAGCTTTCTAAACCACCTACTTAAGATGAT
TTACGGAGAGCCCTACGTAAAGACAGATGAAACGGTATACCTGACAGCCAACCGGAAAGTCCACATAGAG
CCTCCAGCCAAATAGGGATCCGAATTCGAGCTCCGTCGACAAGCTTGCGGCCGCACTCGAGCACCACCAC
CACCACCACTGAGATCCGGCTGCTAACAAAGCCCGAAAGGAAGCTGAGTTGGCTGCTGCCACCGCTGAGC
AATAACTAGCATAACCCCTTGGGGCCTCTAAACGGGTCTTGAGGGGTTTTTTGCTGAAAGGAGGAACTAT
ATCCGGAT
